>Addgene plasmid #174112 | pAAV-EF1a-mitoGFP-DIO | addgene full sequence | sequence record 343518 | Addgene NGS Result
CCTGCAGGCAGCTGCGCGCTCGCTCGCTCACTGAGGCCGCCCGGGCGTCGGGCGACCTTTGGTCGCCCGG
CCTCAGTGAGCGAGCGAGCGCGCAGAGAGGGAGTGGCCAACTCCATCACTAGGGGTTCCTGCGGCCGCAC
GCGTAAGCTTTGCAAAGATGGATAAAGTTTTAAACAGAGAGGAATCTTTGCAGCTAATGGACCTTCTAGG
TCTTGAAAGGAGTGGGAATTGGCTCCGGTGCCCGTCAGTGGGCAGAGCGCACATCGCCCACAGTCCCCGA
GAAGTTGGGGGGAGGGGTCGGCAATTGAACCGGTGCCTAGAGAAGGTGGCGCGGGGTAAACTGGGAAAGT
GATGTCGTGTACTGGCTCCGCCTTTTTCCCGAGGGTGGGGGAGAACCGTATATAAGTGCAGTAGTCGCCG
TGAACGTTCTTTTTCGCAACGGGTTTGCCGCCAGAACACAGGTAAGTGCCGTGTGTGGTTCCCGCGGGCC
TGGCCTCTTTACGGGTTATGGCCCTTGCGTGCCTTGAATTACTTCCACCTGGCTGCAGTACGTGATTCTT
GATCCCGAGCTTCGGGTTGGAAGTGGGTGGGAGAGTTCGAGGCCTTGCGCTTAAGGAGCCCCTTCGCCTC
GTGCTTGAGTTGAGGCCTGGCCTGGGCGCTGGGGCCGCCGCGTGCGAATCTGGTGGCACCTTCGCGCCTG
TCTCGCTGCTTTCGATAAGTCTCTAGCCATTTAAAATTTTTGATGACCTGCTGCGACGCTTTTTTTCTGG
CAAGATAGTCTTGTAAATGCGGGCCAAGATCTGCACACTGGTATTTCGGTTTTTGGGGCCGCGGGCGGCG
ACGGGGCCCGTGCGTCCCAGCGCACATGTTCGGCGAGGCGGGGCCTGCGAGCGCGGCCACCGAGAATCGG
ACGGGGGTAGTCTCAAGCTGGCCGGCCTGCTCTGGTGCCTGGCCTCGCGCCGCCGTGTATCGCCCCGCCC
TGGGCGGCAAGGCTGGCCCGGTCGGCACCAGTTGCGTGAGCGGAAAGATGGCCGCTTCCCGGCCCTGCTG
CAGGGAGCTCAAAATGGAGGACGCGGCGCTCGGGAGAGCGGGCGGGTGAGTCACCCACACAAAGGAAAAG
GGCCTTTCCGTCCTCAGCCGTCGCTTCATGTGACTCCACGGAGTACCGGGCGCCGTCCAGGCACCTCGAT
TAGTTCTCGAGCTTTTGGAGTACGTCGTCTTTAGGTTGGGGGGAGGGGTTTTATGCGATGGAGTTTCCCC
ACACTGAGTGGGTGGAGACTGAAGTTAGGCCAGCTTGGCACTTGATGTAATTCTCCTTGGAATTTGCCCT
TTTTGAGTTTGGATCTTGGTTCATTCTCAAGCCTCAGACAGTGGTTCAAAGTTTTTTTCTTCCATTTCAG
GTGTCGTGAGGTACCGGATCCTCTAGAGTCGACTCCGGAATAACTTCGTATAGGATACTTTATACGAAGT
TATGCAGAATGGTAGCTGGATTGTAGCTGCTATTAGCAATATGAAACCTCTTAATAACTTCGTATAGCAT
ACATTATACGAAGTTATGGCGCGCCGGAAGTCTGGACATTTATTTGTATAGTTCATCCATGCCATGTGTA
ATCCCAGCAGCTGTTACAAACTCAAGAAGGACCATGTGGTCTCTCTTTTCGTTGGGATCTTTCGAAAGGG
CAGATTGTGTGGACAGGTAATGGTTGTCTGGTAAAAGGACAGGGCCATCGCCAATTGGAGTATTTTGTTG
ATAATGATCTGCTAGTTGAACGCTTCCATCTTCAATGTTGTGTCTAATTTTGAAGTTAACTTTGATTCCA
TTCTTTTGTTTGTCTGCCATGATGTATACATTGTGTGAGTTATAGTTGTATTCCAATTTGTGTCCAAGAA
TGTTTCCATCTTCTTTAAAATCAATACCTTTTAACTCGATTCTATTAACAAGGGTATCACCTTCAAACTT
GACTTCAGCACGTGTCTTGTAGTTCCCGTCATCTTTGAAAAATATAGTTCTTTCCTGTACATAACCTTCG
GGCATGGCACTCTTGAAAAAGTCATGCCGTTTCATATGATCTGGGTATCTTGAAAAGCATTGAACACCAT
AAGAGAAAGTAGTGACAAGTGTTGGCCATGGAACAGGTAGTTTTCCAGTAGTGCAAATAAATTTAAGGGT
AAGTTTTCCGTATGTTGCATCACCTTCACCCTCTCCACTGACAGAAAATTTGTGCCCATTAACATCACCA
TCTAATTCAACAAGAATTGGGACAACTCCAGTGAAAAGTTCTTCTCCTTTACTCATTAAGCTTGCATAAT
CAGGAACATCATAATCGATAAGCTTCCCCTCCGGCGGCAACGAATGGATCTTGGCGCGCGGCACTGGGAG
CCGCCGGGCCGAGCCTGTCAAGCCCCGCAGCAGCAGCGGCGTCAGGACGGACATGATGCTAGCATAACTT
CGTATAAAGTATCCTATACGAAGTTATTTGCCTTAACCCAGAAATTATCACTGTTATTCTTTAGAATGGT
GCAAAGAATAACTTCGTATAATGTATGCTATACGAAGTTATGAATTCGATATCAAGCTTATCGATAATCA
ACCTCTGGATTACAAAATTTGTGAAAGATTGACTGGTATTCTTAACTATGTTGCTCCTTTTACGCTATGT
GGATACGCTGCTTTAATGCCTTTGTATCATGCTATTGCTTCCCGTATGGCTTTCATTTTCTCCTCCTTGT
ATAAATCCTGGTTGCTGTCTCTTTATGAGGAGTTGTGGCCCGTTGTCAGGCAACGTGGCGTGGTGTGCAC
TGTGTTTGCTGACGCAACCCCCACTGGTTGGGGCATTGCCACCACCTGTCAGCTCCTTTCCGGGACTTTC
GCTTTCCCCCTCCCTATTGCCACGGCGGAACTCATCGCCGCCTGCCTTGCCCGCTGCTGGACAGGGGCTC
GGCTGTTGGGCACTGACAATTCCGTGGTGTTGTCGGGGAAATCATCGTCCTTTCCTTGGCTGCTCGCCTA
TGTTGCCACCTGGATTCTGCGCGGGACGTCCTTCTGCTACGTCCCTTCGGCCCTCAATCCAGCGGACCTT
CCTTCCCGCGGCCTGCTGCCGGCTCTGCGGCCTCTTCCGCGTCTTCGCCTTCGCCCTCAGACGAGTCGGA
TCTCCCTTTGGGCCGCCTCCCCGCATCGATACCGAGCGCTGCTCGAGAGATCTACGGGTGGCATCCCTGT
GACCCCTCCCCAGTGCCTCTCCTGGCCCTGGAAGTTGCCACTCCAGTGCCCACCAGCCTTGTCCTAATAA
AATTAAGTTGCATCATTTTGTCTGACTAGGTGTCCTTCTATAATATTATGGGGTGGAGGGGGGTGGTATG
GAGCAAGGGGCAAGTTGGGAAGACAACCTGTAGGGCCTGCGGGGTCTATTGGGAACCAAGCTGGAGTGCA
GTGGCACAATCTTGGCTCACTGCAATCTCCGCCTCCTGGGTTCAAGCGATTCTCCTGCCTCAGCCTCCCG
AGTTGTTGGGATTCCAGGCATGCATGACCAGGCTCAGCTAATTTTTGTTTTTTTGGTAGAGACGGGGTTT
CACCATATTGGCCAGGCTGGTCTCCAACTCCTAATCTCAGGTGATCTACCCACCTTGGCCTCCCAAATTG
CTGGGATTACAGGCGTGAACCACTGCTCCCTTCCCTGTCCTTCTGATTTTGTAGGTAACCACGTGCGGAC
CGAGCGGCCGCAGGAACCCCTAGTGATGGAGTTGGCCACTCCCTCTCTGCGCGCTCGCTCGCTCACTGAG
GCCGGGCGACCAAAGGTCGCCCGACGCCCGGGCTTTGCCCGGGCGGCCTCAGTGAGCGAGCGAGCGCGCA
GCTGCCTGCAGGGGCGCCTGATGCGGTATTTTCTCCTTACGCATCTGTGCGGTATTTCACACCGCATA
[95 nt withheld, positions 3919-4013]
T
[46 nt withheld, positions 4015-4060]
C
[141 nt withheld, positions 4062-4202]
CCTTTGACGTTGGAGTCCACGTTCTTT
[37 nt withheld, positions 4230-4266]
ACTCTATCTCGGGCTATTCTTTTGATTTATAAGGGATTTTGCCGATTTCGGTCTATTGGTTAAAAAATGA
GCTGATTTAACAAAAATTTAACGCGAATTTTAACAAAATATTAACGTTTACAATTTTATGGTGCACTCTC
AGTACAATCTGCTCTGATGCCGCATAGTTAAGCCAGCCCCGACACCCGCCAACACCCGCTGACGCGCCCT
GACGGGCTTGTCTGCTCCCGGCATCCGCTTACAGACAAGCTGTGACCGTCTCCGGGAGCTGCATGTGTCA
GAGGTTTTCACCGTCATCACCGAAACGCGCGAGACGAAAGGGCCTCGTGATACGCCTATTTTTATAGGTT
AATGTCATGATAATAATGGTTTCTTAGACGTCAGGTGGCACTTTTCGGGGAAATGTGCGCGGAACCCCTA
TTTGTTTATTTTTCTAAATACATTCAAATATGTATCCGCTCATGAGACAATAACCCTGATAAATGCTTCA
ATAATATTGAAAAAGGAAGAGTATGAGTATTCAACATTTCCGTGTCGCCCTTATTCCCTTTTTTGCGGCA
TTTTGCCTTCCTGTTTTTGCTCACCCAGAAACGCTGGTGAAAGTAAAAGATGCTGAAGATCAGTTGGGTG
CACGAGTGGGTTACATCGAACTGGATCTCAACAGCGGTAAGATCCTTGAGAGTTTTCGCCCCGAAGAACG
TTTTCCAATGATGAGCACTTTTAAAGTTCTGCTATGTGGCGCGGTATTATCCCGTATTGACGCCGGGCAA
GAGCAACTCGGTCGCCGCATACACTATTCTCAGAATGACTTGGTTGAGTACTCACCAGTCACAGAAAAGC
ATCTTACGGATGGCATGACAGTAAGAGAATTATGCAGTGCTGCCATAACCATGAGTGATAACACTGCGGC
CAACTTACTTCTGACAACGATCGGAGGACCGAAGGAGCTAACCGCTTTTTTGCACAACATGGGGGATCAT
GTAACTCGCCTTGATCGTTGGGAACCGGAGCTGAATGAAGCCATACCAAACGACGAGCGTGACACCACGA
TGCCTGTAGCAATGGCAACAACGTTGCGCAAACTATTAACTGGCGAACTACTTACTCTAGCTTCCCGGCA
ACAATTAATAGACTGGATGGAGGCGGATAAAGTTGCAGGACCACTTCTGCGCTCGGCCCTTCCGGCTGGC
TGGTTTATTGCTGATAAATCTGGAGCCGGTGAGCGTGGGTCTCGCGGTATCATTGCAGCACTGGGGCCAG
ATGGTAAGCCCTCCCGTATCGTAGTTATCTACACGACGGGGAGTCAGGCAACTATGGATGAACGAAATAG
ACAGATCGCTGAGATAGGTGCCTCACTGATTAAGCATTGGTAACTGTCAGACCAAGTTTACTCATATATA
CTTTAGATTGATTTAAAACTTCATTTTTAATTTAAAAGGATCTAGGTGAAGATCCTTTTTGATAATCTCA
TGACCAAAATCCCTTAACGTGAGTTTTCGTTCCACTGAGCGTCAGACCCCGTAGAAAAGATCAAAGGATC
TTCTTGAGATCCTTTTTTTCTGCGCGTAATCTGCTGCTTGCAAACAAAAAAACCACCGCTACCAGCGGTG
GTTTGTTTGCCGGATCAAGAGCTACCAACTCTTTTTCCGAAGGTAACTGGCTTCAGCAGAGCGCAGATAC
CAAATACTGTTCTTCTAGTGTAGCCGTAGTTAGGCCACCACTTCAAGAACTCTGTAGCACCGCCTACATA
CCTCGCTCTGCTAATCCTGTTACCAGTGGCTGCTGCCAGTGGCGATAAGTCGTGTCTTACCGGGTTGGAC
TCAAGACGATAGTTACCGGATAAGGCGCAGCGGTCGGGCTGAACGGGGGGTTCGTGCACACAGCCCAGCT
TGGAGCGAACGACCTACACCGAACTGAGATACCTACAGCGTGAGCTATGAGAAAGCGCCACGCTTCCCGA
AGGGAGAAAGGCGGACAGGTATCCGGTAAGCGGCAGGGTCGGAACAGGAGAGCGCACGAGGGAGCTTCCA
GGGGGAAACGCCTGGTATCTTTATAGTCCTGTCGGGTTTCGCCACCTCTGACTTGAGCGTCGATTTTTGT
GATGCTCGTCAGGGGGGCGGAGCCTATGGAAAAACGCCAGCAACGCGGCCTTTTTACGGTTCCTGGCCTT
TTGCTGGCCTTTTGCTCACATGT
Features (pLannotate 1.2.2; 24 found; start..end, strand, type, name):
     12..39      +  repeat_region  AAV2 ITR (fragment): inverted terminal repeat of adeno-associated virus serotype 2 inverted
     68..95      +  repeat_region  AAV2 ITR (fragment): inverted terminal repeat of adeno-associated virus serotype 2 inverted
    158..224     +  CDS            small t antigen (fragment): SV40 (simian virus 40) small t antigen
    231..1409    +  promoter       EF-1α promoter: strong constitutive promoter for human elongation factor EF-1α
   1416..1433    +  misc_feature   MCS (fragment): pUC18/19 multiple cloning site
   1440..1473    +  protein_bind   lox2272: Cre-mediated recombination occurs in the 8-bp core sequence (GGATACTT). lox2272 sites are compatible with each other, but incompatible with loxP or loxN sites (Lee and Saito, 1988). Cre recombinase
   1474..1523    -  intron         β-globin intron (fragment): internally truncated intron from human β-globin
   1524..1557    +  protein_bind   loxP: Cre-mediated recombination occurs in the 8-bp core sequence (GCATACAT). Cre recombinase
   1583..2296    -  CDS            Q80R: Q80R is a fluorescent protein, derived from Aequorea victoria.
   2360..2434    -  CDS            COX8 presequence: mitochondrial presequence of human cytochrome c oxidase subunit VIII (Rizutto et al., 1989)
   2444..2477    -  protein_bind   lox2272: Cre-mediated recombination occurs in the 8-bp core sequence (GGATACTT). lox2272 sites are compatible with each other, but incompatible with loxP or loxN sites (Lee and Saito, 1988). Cre recombinase
   2478..2527    -  intron         β-globin intron (fragment): internally truncated intron from human β-globin
   2528..2561    -  protein_bind   loxP: Cre-mediated recombination occurs in the 8-bp core sequence (GCATACAT). Cre recombinase
   2562..2586    +  misc_feature   MCS (fragment): pBluescript multiple cloning site
   2586..3174    +  misc_feature   WPRE: woodchuck hepatitis virus posttranscriptional regulatory element
   3206..3682    +  polyA_signal   hGH poly(A) signal: human growth hormone polyadenylation signal
   3722..3862    +  repeat_region  AAV2 ITR: inverted terminal repeat of adeno-associated virus serotype 2 inverted
   3867..3918    -  misc_feature   bom (fragment): basis of mobility region from pBR322
   3937..4392    +  rep_origin     f1 ori (sequence partly withheld): f1 bacteriophage origin of replication; arrow indicates direction of (+) strand synthesis
   4393..4442    -  misc_feature   bom (fragment): basis of mobility region from pBR322
   4544..4579    -  CDS            rop (fragment): Rop protein, which maintains plasmids at low copy number; rop
   4674..4778    +  promoter       AmpR promoter: bla
   4779..5639    +  CDS            AmpR: β-lactamase; bla; confers resistance to ampicillin, carbenicillin, and related antibiotics
   5810..6398    +  rep_origin     ori: high-copy-number ColE1/pMB1/pBR322/pUC origin of replication
