[The description below was written by a language model from this plasmid's Addgene catalogue record and pLannotate feature annotations shown in this document.]
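Description:
pAAV-EF1a-mitoGFP-DIO is an adeno-associated virus transfer plasmid for Cre-dependent labelling of mitochondria with GFP. It was built on the pAAV-EF1a-double floxed-mCherry-WPRE-HGHpA backbone by placing the mitoGFP insert between the AscI and NheI sites. The plasmid is maintained in bacteria as a high-copy construct through a ColE1/pUC-type origin and selected with ampicillin via the AmpR (β-lactamase) gene; an f1 origin is also present. The catalogue lists a total size of 6476 bp, while the sequenced record is 6459 nt. In that record the left AAV2 ITR is annotated only as short fragments, whereas the right ITR is detected in full. The small annotated hits to SV40 small t antigen, β-globin intron, bom and rop are brief fragments and probably reflect incidental sequence similarity rather than functional elements.

The payload lies between the ITRs, which allow it to be packaged into AAV particles. The human EF-1α promoter is followed by a DIO (double-floxed inverted orientation) cassette. This cassette has a lox2272/loxP pair upstream and an oppositely oriented lox2272/loxP pair downstream, flanking a reverse-strand coding sequence. That sequence encodes the mitochondrial presequence of human cytochrome c oxidase subunit VIII (COX8A) fused N-terminally to an Aequorea victoria-derived GFP. Without Cre the open reading frame is antisense to the promoter and is not expressed. Cre recombination between the incompatible lox pairs inverts the cassette and locks it in the sense orientation, so mitochondria-targeted GFP is produced only in Cre-expressing cells. A WPRE downstream enhances transcript expression, and the human growth hormone poly(A) signal terminates the message. The associated study concerned axonal mitochondria in parvalbumin basket cells, consistent with use for cell-type-specific imaging of mitochondria in Cre driver lines.
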