Addgene plasmid #174112: pAAV-EF1a-mitoGFP-DIO
Purpose: Cre-dependent expression of mitochondria-targeted Green Fluorescent Protein under control of the EF1a promoter
Depositing lab: Maarten Kole. Publication: Parvalbumin basket cell myelination accumulates axonal mitochondria to internodes. Kole K, Voesenek BJB, Brinia ME, Petersen N, Kole MHP. Nat Commun. 2022 Dec 9;13(1):7598. doi: 10.1038/s41467-022-35350-x. PubMed 36494349.
Backbone
  Vector backbone: pAAV-EF1a-double floxed-mCherry-WPRE-HGHpA
  Backbone manufacturer: Karl Deisseroth
  Backbone size w/o insert (bp): 5604
  Total vector size (bp): 6476
  Vector type: AAV
Growth in bacteria
  Bacterial resistance: Ampicillin, 100 μg/mL
  Growth temperature: 37°C
  Growth strain: NEB Stable
  Copy number: High Copy
Gene/Insert
  Gene/Insert name: mitoGFP (alt name: Cox8)
  Species: H. sapiens (human)
  Insert size (bp): 872
  Entrez Gene: COX8A (a.k.a. COX, COX8, COX8-2, COX8L, MC4DN15, VIII, VIII-L)
  Promoter: Ef1a
  Tag / fusion protein: Cox8 targeting sequence (N terminal on insert); GFP (C terminal on insert)
  Cloning method: Restriction Enzyme; 5′ cloning site AscI (not destroyed); 3′ cloning site NheI (not destroyed)
  Sequencing primers: 5′ GGATTGTAGCTGCTATTAGC; 3′ GGCAAATAACTTCGTATAGGA
Resource information
  A portion of this plasmid was derived from a plasmid made by: The mitoGFP gene was derived from plasmid #44385, deposited by the lab of Pantelis Tsoulfas
Terms and licenses: Academic/Nonprofit Terms; Industry Terms: Not Available to Industry
Depositor comments: Please visit https://doi.org/10.1101/2022.04.07.487496 for bioRxiv preprint.
How to cite: pAAV-EF1a-mitoGFP-DIO was a gift from Maarten Kole (Addgene plasmid # 174112 ; http://n2t.net/addgene:174112 ; RRID:Addgene_174112) For viral preps, please replace (Addgene plasmid # 174112) in the above sentence with: (Addgene viral prep # 174112-AAV2)
