>Addgene plasmid #174112 | pAAV-EF1a-mitoGFP-DIO | depositor partial sequence | sequence record 337801 | mitoGFP (double inverted orientation)
ATAACTTCGTATAGCATACATTATACGAAGTTATGGCGCGCCGGAAGTCTGGACATTTATTTGTATAGTT
CATCCATGCCATGTGTAATCCCAGCAGCTGTTACAAACTCAAGAAGGACCATGTGGTCTCTCTTTTCGTT
GGGATCTTTCGAAAGGGCAGATTGTGTGGACAGGTAATGGTTGTCTGGTAAAAGGACAGGGCCATCGCCA
ATTGGAGTATTTTGTTGATAATGATCTGCTAGTTGAACGCTTCCATCTTCAATGTTGTGTCTAATTTTGA
AGTTAACTTTGATTCCATTCTTTTGTTTGTCTGCCATGATGTATACATTGTGTGAGTTATAGTTGTATTC
CAATTTGTGTCCAAGAATGTTTCCATCTTCTTTAAAATCAATACCTTTTAACTCGATTCTATTAACAAGG
GTATCACCTTCAAACTTGACTTCAGCACGTGTCTTGTAGTTCCCGTCATCTTTGAAAAATATAGTTCTTT
CCTGTACATAACCTTCGGGCATGGCACTCTTGAAAAAGTCATGCCGTTTCATATGATCTGGGTATCTTGA
AAAGCATTGAACACCATAAGAGAAAGTAGTGACAAGTGTTGGCCATGGAACAGGTAGTTTTCCAGTAGTG
CAAATAAATTTAAGGGTAAGTTTTCCGTATGTTGCATCACCTTCACCCTCTCCACTGACAGAAAATTTGT
GCCCATTAACATCACCATCTAATTCAACAAGAATTGGGACAACTCCAGTGAAAAGTTCTTCTCCTTTACT
CATTAAGCTTGCATAATCAGGAACATCATAATCGATAAGCTTCCCCTCCGGCGGCAACGAATGGATCTTG
GCGCGCGGCACTGGGAGCCGCCGGGCCGAGCCTGTCAAGCCCCGCAGCAGCAGCGGCGTCAGGACGGACA
